Addgene plasmid #131188: pOVC1_X_RsLP-LOV
Purpose: Expresses RsLP-LOV (Rhodobacter sphaeroides) preceded by restriction sites
Depositing lab: Harald Janovjak. Depositing organization: Institute of Science and Technology Austria (I.S.T. Austria). Publication: Engineering Strategy and Vector Library for the Rapid Generation of Modular Light-Controlled Protein-Protein Interactions. Tichy AM, Gerrard EJ, Legrand JMD, Hobbs RM, Janovjak H. J Mol Biol. 2019 May 29. pii: S0022-2836(19)30317-1. doi: 10.1016/j.jmb.2019.05.033. PubMed 31150735.
Backbone
  Vector backbone: pcDNA3.1-
  Backbone manufacturer: Invitrogen
  Backbone size w/o insert (bp): 5318
  Vector type: Mammalian Expression
  Selectable markers: Neomycin (select with G418)
Growth in bacteria
  Bacterial resistance: Ampicillin, 100 μg/mL
  Growth temperature: 37°C
  Growth strain: DH5alpha
  Copy number: High Copy
Gene/Insert
  Gene/Insert name: RsLP-LOV
  Species: R. sphaeroides
  Insert size (bp): 582
  Promoter: CMV
  Cloning method: Restriction Enzyme; 5′ cloning site XmaI (destroyed during cloning); 3′ cloning site XmaI (not destroyed)
  Sequencing primers: 5′ CMV_F (CGCAAATGGGCGGTAGGCGTG); 3′ pcDNA_R (CAACAGATGGCTGGCAAC)
Terms and licenses: Academic/Nonprofit Terms; Industry Terms: Not Available to Industry
How to cite: pOVC1_X_RsLP-LOV was a gift from Harald Janovjak (Addgene plasmid # 131188 ; http://n2t.net/addgene:131188 ; RRID:Addgene_131188)
