[The description below was written by a language model from this plasmid's Addgene catalogue record and the feature table of its GenBank file.]
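Description:
pOVC1_X_RsLP-LOV is a mammalian expression plasmid built on the pcDNA3.1(-) backbone (about 5.3 kb without insert). It carries a 582 bp insert encoding the light-oxygen-voltage (LOV) sensing domain of the Rhodobacter sphaeroides protein RsLP. The insert is transcribed from the CMV promoter, which gives strong constitutive expression in transfected mammalian cells. The plasmid is maintained at high copy in E. coli under ampicillin selection. The backbone's neomycin resistance marker allows G418 selection of stably transfected mammalian cells.

LOV domains are small flavin-binding photoreceptor modules that respond to blue light, and they are widely used in optogenetics to place protein-protein interactions under light control. This construct belongs to a vector library designed for rapid assembly of modular light-controlled interactions. According to the record, the LOV coding sequence is preceded by restriction sites, so the "X" in the name presumably marks an upstream position where a protein of interest can be cloned to create a fusion with RsLP-LOV at its C-terminal end. The insert was introduced by XmaI cloning, with the 5′ site destroyed and the 3′ site retained. The record does not list any epitope tags, linkers or reporters, nor does it name the specific sites available upstream of the insert.

The associated sequence file covers only 582 bp, matching the stated insert length, and has no annotated features beyond the source line. Backbone elements such as the origin of replication, polyadenylation signal and resistance cassettes are therefore inferred from the catalogue's backbone designation rather than confirmed by annotation.
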