LOCUS       Exported 582 bp ds-DNA linear SYN 09-JUL-2021
DEFINITION  Expresses RsLP-LOV (Rhodobacter sphaeroides) preceded by restriction
            sites.
ACCESSION   .
VERSION     .
KEYWORDS    pOVC1_X_RsLP-LOV
SOURCE      synthetic DNA construct
  ORGANISM  synthetic DNA construct
REFERENCE   1 (bases 1 to 582)
  AUTHORS   Tichy AM, Gerrard EJ, Legrand JMD, Hobbs RM, Janovjak H
  TITLE     Engineering Strategy and Vector Library for the Rapid Generation of
            Modular Light-Controlled Protein-Protein Interactions.
  JOURNAL   J Mol Biol. 2019 May 29. pii: S0022-2836(19)30317-1. doi:
            10.1016/j.jmb.2019.05.033.
  PUBMED    31150735
REFERENCE   2 (bases 1 to 582)
  AUTHORS   .
  TITLE     Direct Submission
  JOURNAL   Exported Jul 9, 2021 from SnapGene Server 1.1.58
            http://www.snapgene.com
FEATURES             Location/Qualifiers
     source          1..582
                     /organism="synthetic DNA construct"
                     /mol_type="other DNA"
ORIGIN
        1 accatggcca ccggtgaatt ctcaggctct ggatcccccg gtgccatgga tcagaagcag
       61 tttgagaaga ttagagctgt gtttgacagg tcaggggtcg cactgaccct cgttgacatg
      121 tccctgccag agcaacccct ggtgctcgcc aaccctccat ttctgagaat gactggctat
      181 actgagggcc agatcctggg attcaactgc agatttctcc agagaggcga cgaaaatgct
      241 caggcacggg ctgacatcag agatgccctc aagctcggaa gggagctcca ggtggtcctc
      301 cgcaattaca gagccaacga tgaaccattt gacaatctgc tgttcctgca ccctgtcggt
      361 ggcagacccg acgctcctga ctacttcctc ggttctcagt tcgagctggg tagaagcgga
      421 aatagcgaag aggcagccgc agctggacac gcaggggcac tgactgggga gctcgccaga
      481 ataggaactg tggctgctcg gctcgaaatg gacagtcgga gacatctggc acaagctgct
      541 gcagccctgg tgagggcctg ggaaagaagg ggtcccgggt aa
//
