LOCUS       Exported 5904 bp ds-DNA circular SYN 13-MAY-2021
DEFINITION  Expresses RsLP-LOV (Rhodobacter sphaeroides) preceded by restriction
            sites.
ACCESSION   .
VERSION     .
KEYWORDS    pOVC1_X_RsLP-LOV
SOURCE      synthetic DNA construct
  ORGANISM  synthetic DNA construct
REFERENCE   1 (bases 1 to 5904)
  AUTHORS   Tichy AM, Gerrard EJ, Legrand JMD, Hobbs RM, Janovjak H
  TITLE     Engineering Strategy and Vector Library for the Rapid Generation of
            Modular Light-Controlled Protein-Protein Interactions.
  JOURNAL   J Mol Biol. 2019 May 29. pii: S0022-2836(19)30317-1. doi:
            10.1016/j.jmb.2019.05.033.
  PUBMED    31150735
REFERENCE   2 (bases 1 to 5904)
  AUTHORS   .
  TITLE     Direct Submission
  JOURNAL   Exported May 13, 2021 from SnapGene Server 1.1.58
            http://www.snapgene.com
FEATURES             Location/Qualifiers
     source          1..5904
                     /organism="synthetic DNA construct"
                     /mol_type="other DNA"
     enhancer        158..537
                     /label=CMV enhancer
                     /note="human cytomegalovirus immediate early enhancer"
     promoter        538..741
                     /label=CMV promoter
                     /note="human cytomegalovirus (CMV) immediate early
                     promoter"
     primer_bind     692..712
                     /label=CMV-F
                     /note="Human CMV immediate early promoter, forward primer"
     primer_bind     786..805
                     /label=T7
                     /note="T7 promoter, forward primer"
     promoter        786..804
                     /label=T7 promoter
                     /note="promoter for bacteriophage T7 RNA polymerase"
     primer_bind     complement(1418..1435)
                     /label=BGH-rev
                     /note="Bovine growth hormone terminator, reverse primer.
                     Also called BGH reverse"
     polyA_signal    1424..1648
                     /label=bGH poly(A) signal
                     /note="bovine growth hormone polyadenylation signal"
     rep_origin      1694..2122
                     /direction=RIGHT
                     /label=f1 ori
                     /note="f1 bacteriophage origin of replication; arrow
                     indicates direction of (+) strand synthesis"
     primer_bind     complement(1781..1800)
                     /label=F1ori-R
                     /note="F1 origin, reverse primer"
     primer_bind     1991..2012
                     /label=F1ori-F
                     /note="F1 origin, forward primer"
     primer_bind     complement(2131..2151)
                     /label=pBABE 3'
                     /note="SV40 enhancer, reverse primer for pBABE vectors"
     promoter        2136..2465
                     /label=SV40 promoter
                     /note="SV40 enhancer and early promoter"
     rep_origin      2316..2451
                     /label=SV40 ori
                     /note="SV40 origin of replication"
     primer_bind     2378..2397
                     /label=SV40pro-F
                     /note="SV40 promoter/origin, forward primer"
     CDS             2532..3326
                     /codon_start=1
                     /gene="aph(3')-II (or nptII)"
                     /product="aminoglycoside phosphotransferase from Tn5"
                     /label=NeoR/KanR
                     /note="confers resistance to neomycin, kanamycin, and G418
                     (Geneticin(R))"
                     /translation="MIEQDGLHAGSPAAWVERLFGYDWAQQTIGCSDAAVFRLSAQGRP
                     VLFVKTDLSGALNELQDEAARLSWLATTGVPCAAVLDVVTEAGRDWLLLGEVPGQDLLS
                     SHLAPAEKVSIMADAMRRLHTLDPATCPFDHQAKHRIERARTRMEAGLVDQDDLDEEHQ
                     GLAPAELFARLKARMPDGEDLVVTHGDACLPNIMVENGRFSGFIDCGRLGVADRYQDIA
                     LATRDIAEELGGEWADRFLVLYGIAAPDSQRIAFYRLLDEFF"
     primer_bind     complement(2586..2605)
                     /label=Neo-R
                     /note="Neomycin resistance gene, reverse primer"
     primer_bind     3196..3215
                     /label=Neo-F
                     /note="Neomycin resistance gene, forward primer"
     polyA_signal    3500..3621
                     /label=SV40 poly(A) signal
                     /note="SV40 polyadenylation signal"
     primer_bind     complement(3537..3556)
                     /label=SV40pA-R
                     /note="SV40 polyA, reverse primer"
     primer_bind     3591..3610
                     /label=EBV-rev
                     /note="SV40 polyA terminator, reverse primer"
     primer_bind     complement(3670..3686)
                     /label=M13 rev
                     /note="common sequencing primer, one of multiple similar
                     variants"
     primer_bind     complement(3670..3686)
                     /label=M13 Reverse
                     /note="In lacZ gene. Also called M13-rev"
     primer_bind     complement(3683..3705)
                     /label=M13/pUC Reverse
                     /note="In lacZ gene"
     protein_bind    3694..3710
                     /label=lac operator
                     /bound_moiety="lac repressor encoded by lacI"
                     /note="The lac repressor binds to the lac operator to
                     inhibit transcription in E. coli. This inhibition can be
                     relieved by adding lactose or
                     isopropyl-beta-D-thiogalactopyranoside (IPTG)."
     promoter        complement(3718..3748)
                     /label=lac promoter
                     /note="promoter for the E. coli lac operon"
     protein_bind    3763..3784
                     /label=CAP binding site
                     /bound_moiety="E. coli catabolite activator protein"
                     /note="CAP binding activates transcription in the presence
                     of cAMP."
     primer_bind     complement(3901..3918)
                     /label=L4440
                     /note="L4440 vector, forward primer"
     rep_origin      complement(4072..4660)
                     /direction=LEFT
                     /label=ori
                     /note="high-copy-number ColE1/pMB1/pBR322/pUC origin of
                     replication"
     primer_bind     complement(4152..4171)
                     /label=pBR322ori-F
                     /note="pBR322 origin, forward primer"
     CDS             complement(4831..5691)
                     /codon_start=1
                     /gene="bla"
                     /product="beta-lactamase"
                     /label=AmpR
                     /note="confers resistance to ampicillin, carbenicillin, and
                     related antibiotics"
                     /translation="MSIQHFRVALIPFFAAFCLPVFAHPETLVKVKDAEDQLGARVGYI
                     ELDLNSGKILESFRPEERFPMMSTFKVLLCGAVLSRIDAGQEQLGRRIHYSQNDLVEYS
                     PVTEKHLTDGMTVRELCSAAITMSDNTAANLLLTTIGGPKELTAFLHNMGDHVTRLDRW
                     EPELNEAIPNDERDTTMPVAMATTLRKLLTGELLTLASRQQLIDWMEADKVAGPLLRSA
                     LPAGWFIADKSGAGERGSRGIIAALGPDGKPSRIVVIYTTGSQATMDERNRQIAEIGAS
                     LIKHW"
     primer_bind     5454..5473
                     /label=Amp-R
                     /note="Ampicillin resistance gene, reverse primer"
     promoter        complement(5692..5796)
                     /gene="bla"
                     /label=AmpR promoter
     primer_bind     complement(5871..5890)
                     /label=pRS-marker
                     /note="pRS vectors, use to sequence yeast selectable
                     marker"
ORIGIN
        1 tatctgctcc ctgcttgtgt gttggaggtc gctgagtagt gcgcgagcaa aatttaagct
       61 acaacaaggc aaggcttgac cgacaattgc atgaagaatc tgcttagggt taggcgtttt
      121 gcgctgcttc gcgatgtacg ggccagatat acgcgttgac attgattatt gactagttat
      181 taatagtaat caattacggg gtcattagtt catagcccat atatggagtt ccgcgttaca
      241 taacttacgg taaatggccc gcctggctga ccgcccaacg acccccgccc attgacgtca
      301 ataatgacgt atgttcccat agtaacgcca atagggactt tccattgacg tcaatgggtg
      361 gagtatttac ggtaaactgc ccacttggca gtacatcaag tgtatcatat gccaagtacg
      421 ccccctattg acgtcaatga cggtaaatgg cccgcctggc attatgccca gtacatgacc
      481 ttatgggact ttcctacttg gcagtacatc tacgtattag tcatcgctat taccatggtg
      541 atgcggtttt ggcagtacat caatgggcgt ggatagcggt ttgactcacg gggatttcca
      601 agtctccacc ccattgacgt caatgggagt ttgttttggc accaaaatca acgggacttt
      661 ccaaaatgtc gtaacaactc cgccccattg acgcaaatgg gcggtaggcg tgtacggtgg
      721 gaggtctata taagcagagc tctctggcta actagagaac ccactgctta ctggcttatc
      781 gaaattaata cgactcacta tagggagacc caagctgacc atggccaccg gtgaattctc
      841 aggctctgga tcccccggtg ccatggatca gaagcagttt gagaagatta gagctgtgtt
      901 tgacaggtca ggggtcgcac tgaccctcgt tgacatgtcc ctgccagagc aacccctggt
      961 gctcgccaac cctccatttc tgagaatgac tggctatact gagggccaga tcctgggatt
     1021 caactgcaga tttctccaga gaggcgacga aaatgctcag gcacgggctg acatcagaga
     1081 tgccctcaag ctcggaaggg agctccaggt ggtcctccgc aattacagag ccaacgatga
     1141 accatttgac aatctgctgt tcctgcaccc tgtcggtggc agacccgacg ctcctgacta
     1201 cttcctcggt tctcagttcg agctgggtag aagcggaaat agcgaagagg cagccgcagc
     1261 tggacacgca ggggcactga ctggggagct cgccagaata ggaactgtgg ctgctcggct
     1321 cgaaatggac agtcggagac atctggcaca agctgctgca gccctggtga gggcctggga
     1381 aagaaggggt cccgggtaag tttaaaccgc tgatcagcct cgactgtgcc ttctagttgc
     1441 cagccatctg ttgtttgccc ctcccccgtg ccttccttga ccctggaagg tgccactccc
     1501 actgtccttt cctaataaaa tgaggaaatt gcatcgcatt gtctgagtag gtgtcattct
     1561 attctggggg gtggggtggg gcaggacagc aagggggagg attgggaaga caatagcagg
     1621 catgctgggg atgcggtggg ctctatggct tctgaggcgg aaagaaccag ctggggctct
     1681 agggggtatc cccnnnnnnn nnnnnnnnnn nnnnnnnnnn nnnnnnnnnn nnnnnnnnnn
     1741 nnnnnnnnnn nnnnnnnnnn nnnnnnnnnn nnnnnnnnnn nnnnnnnnnn nnnnnnnnnn
     1801 nnnnnnnnnn nnnnnnncnn nnnnnnnnnn nnnnnnnnnn nnnnnnnnnn nnnnnnnnnn
     1861 nnnnnnnnnn nnnnnnnnnn nnnnnnnnnn nnnnnnnnnn nnnnnnnnna nnnnnnnnnn
     1921 nnnnnnnnnn nnnnnnnnnn nnnnnnnnnn nnnnnnnnnc ctttgacgtt ggagtccacg
     1981 ttctttaata gtggactctt gttccaaact ggaacaacac tcaaccctat ctcggtctat
     2041 tcttttgatt tataagggat tttgccgatt tcggcctatt ggttaaaaaa tgagctgatt
     2101 taacaaaaat ttaacgcgaa ttaattctgt ggaatgtgtg tcagttaggg tgtggaaagt
     2161 ccccaggctc cccagcaggc agaagtatgc aaagcatgca tctcaattag tcagcaacca
     2221 ggtgtggaaa gtccccaggc tccccagcag gcagaagtat gcaaagcatg catctcaatt
     2281 agtcagcaac catagtcccg cccctaactc cgcccatccc gcccctaact ccgcccagtt
     2341 ccgcccattc tccgccccat ggctgactaa ttttttttat ttatgcagag gccgaggccg
     2401 cctctgcctc tgagctattc cagaagtagt gaggaggctt ttttggaggc ctaggctttt
     2461 gcaaaaagct ctcgggagct tgtatatcca ttttcggatc tgatcaagag acaggatgag
     2521 gatcgtttcg catgattgaa caagatggat tgcacgcagg ttctccggcc gcttgggtgg
     2581 agaggctatt cggctatgac tgggcacaac agacaatcgg ctgctctgat gccgccgtgt
     2641 tccggctgtc agcgcagggg cgcccggttc tttttgtcaa gaccgacctg tccggtgccc
     2701 tgaatgaact gcaggacgag gcagcgcggc tatcgtggct ggccacgacg ggcgttcctt
     2761 gcgcagctgt gctcgacgtt gtcactgaag cgggaaggga ctggctgcta ttgggcgaag
     2821 tgccggggca ggatctcctg tcatctcacc ttgctcctgc cgagaaagta tccatcatgg
     2881 ctgatgcaat gcggcggctg catacgcttg atccggctac ctgcccattc gaccaccaag
     2941 cgaaacatcg catcgagcga gcacgtactc ggatggaagc cggtcttgtc gatcaggatg
     3001 atctggacga agagcatcag gggctcgcgc cagccgaact gttcgccagg ctcaaggcgc
     3061 gcatgcccga cggcgaggat ctcgtcgtga cccatggcga tgcctgcttg ccgaatatca
     3121 tggtggaaaa tggccgcttt tctggattca tcgactgtgg ccggctgggt gtggcggacc
     3181 gctatcagga catagcgttg gctacccgtg atattgctga agagcttggc ggcgaatggg
     3241 ctgaccgctt cctcgtgctt tacggtatcg ccgctcccga ttcgcagcgc atcgccttct
     3301 atcgccttct tgacgagttc ttctgagcgg gactctgggg ttcgaaatga ccgaccaagc
     3361 gacgcccaac ctgccatcac gagatttcga ttccaccgcc gccttctatg aaaggttggg
     3421 cttcggaatc gttttccggg acgccggctg gatgatcctc cagcgcgggg atctcatgct
     3481 ggagttcttc gcccacccca acttgtttat tgcagcttat aatggttaca aataaagcaa
     3541 tagcatcaca aatttcacaa ataaagcatt tttttcactg cattctagtt gtggtttgtc
     3601 caaactcatc aatgtatctt atcatgtctg tataccgtcg acctctagct agagcttggc
     3661 gtaatcatgg tcatagctgt ttcctgtgtg aaattgttat ccgctcacaa ttccacacaa
     3721 catacgagcc ggaagcataa agtgtaaagc ctggggtgcc taatgagtga gctaactcac
     3781 attaattgcg ttgcgctcac tgcccgcttt ccagtcggga aacctgtcgt gccagctgca
     3841 ttaatgaatc ggccaacgcg cggggagagg cggtttgcgt attgggcgct cttccgcttc
     3901 ctcgctcact gactcgctgc gctcggtcgt tcggctgcgg cgagcggtat cagctcactc
     3961 aaaggcggta atacggttat ccacagaatc aggggataac gcaggaaaga acatgtgagc
     4021 aaaaggccag caaaaggcca ggaaccgtaa aaaggccgcg ttgctggcgt ttttccatag
     4081 gctccgcccc cctgacgagc atcacaaaaa tcgacgctca agtcagaggt ggcgaaaccc
     4141 gacaggacta taaagatacc aggcgtttcc ccctggaagc tccctcgtgc gctctcctgt
     4201 tccgaccctg ccgcttaccg gatacctgtc cgcctttctc ccttcgggaa gcgtggcgct
     4261 ttctcatagc tcacgctgta ggtatctcag ttcggtgtag gtcgttcgct ccaagctggg
     4321 ctgtgtgcac gaaccccccg ttcagcccga ccgctgcgcc ttatccggta actatcgtct
     4381 tgagtccaac ccggtaagac acgacttatc gccactggca gcagccactg gtaacaggat
     4441 tagcagagcg aggtatgtag gcggtgctac agagttcttg aagtggtggc ctaactacgg
     4501 ctacactaga agaacagtat ttggtatctg cgctctgctg aagccagtta ccttcggaaa
     4561 aagagttggt agctcttgat ccggcaaaca aaccaccgct ggtagcggtg gtttttttgt
     4621 ttgcaagcag cagattacgc gcagaaaaaa aggatctcaa gaagatcctt tgatcttttc
     4681 tacggggtct gacgctcagt ggaacgaaaa ctcacgttaa gggattttgg tcatgagatt
     4741 atcaaaaagg atcttcacct agatcctttt aaattaaaaa tgaagtttta aatcaatcta
     4801 aagtatatat gagtaaactt ggtctgacag ttaccaatgc ttaatcagtg aggcacctat
     4861 ctcagcgatc tgtctatttc gttcatccat agttgcctga ctccccgtcg tgtagataac
     4921 tacgatacgg gagggcttac catctggccc cagtgctgca atgataccgc gagacccacg
     4981 ctcaccggct ccagatttat cagcaataaa ccagccagcc ggaagggccg agcgcagaag
     5041 tggtcctgca actttatccg cctccatcca gtctattaat tgttgccggg aagctagagt
     5101 aagtagttcg ccagttaata gtttgcgcaa cgttgttgcc attgctacag gcatcgtggt
     5161 gtcacgctcg tcgtttggta tggcttcatt cagctccggt tcccaacgat caaggcgagt
     5221 tacatgatcc cccatgttgt gcaaaaaagc ggttagctcc ttcggtcctc cgatcgttgt
     5281 cagaagtaag ttggccgcag tgttatcact catggttatg gcagcactgc ataattctct
     5341 tactgtcatg ccatccgtaa gatgcttttc tgtgactggt gagtactcaa ccaagtcatt
     5401 ctgagaatag tgtatgcggc gaccgagttg ctcttgcccg gcgtcaatac gggataatac
     5461 cgcgccacat agcagaactt taaaagtgct catcattgga aaacgttctt cggggcgaaa
     5521 actctcaagg atcttaccgc tgttgagatc cagttcgatg taacccactc gtgcacccaa
     5581 ctgatcttca gcatctttta ctttcaccag cgtttctggg tgagcaaaaa caggaaggca
     5641 aaatgccgca aaaaagggaa taagggcgac acggaaatgt tgaatactca tactcttcct
     5701 ttttcaatat tattgaagca tttatcaggg ttattgtctc atgagcggat acatatttga
     5761 atgtatttag aaaaataaac aaataggggt tccgcgcaca tttccccgaa aagtgccacc
     5821 tgacgtcgac ggatcgggag atctcccgat cccctatggt gcactctcag tacaatctgc
     5881 tctgatgccg catagttaag ccag
//
